>Addgene plasmid #209847 | Stx5S-GFP | addgene full sequence | sequence record 413657 | Addgene NGS Result
TACGGGGTCATTAGTTCATAGCCCATATATGGAGTTCCGCGTTACATAACTTACGGTAAATGGCCCGCCT
GGCTGACCGCCCAACGACCCCCGCCCATTGACGTCAATAATGACGTATGTTCCCATAGTAACGCCAATAG
GGACTTTCCATTGACGTCAATGGGTGGAGTATTTACGGTAAACTGCCCACTTGGCAGTACATCAAGTGTA
TCATATGCCAAGTACGCCCCCTATTGACGTCAATGACGGTAAATGGCCCGCCTGGCATTATGCCCAGTAC
ATGACCTTATGGGACTTTCCTACTTGGCAGTACATCTACGTATTAGTCATCGCTATTACCATGGTGATGC
GGTTTTGGCAGTACATCAATGGGCGTGGATAGCGGTTTGACTCACGGGGATTTCCAAGTCTCCACCCCAT
TGACGTCAATGGGAGTTTGTTTTGGCACCAAAATCAACGGGACTTTCCAAAATGTCGTAACAACTCCGCC
CCATTGACGCAAATGGGCGGTAGGCGTGTACGGTGGGAGGTCTATATAAGCAGAGCTGGTTTAGTGAACC
GTCAGATCCGCTAGCGCTACCGGACTCAGATCTCGAGCTCAAGCTTCGAATTCATGAGCTGCCGCGACCG
CACCCAGGAGTTCCTGAGCGCCTGCAAGAGCCTGCAGACCCGCCAGAACGGCATCCAGACCAACAAGCCC
GCCCTGCGCGCCGTGCGCCAGCGCAGCGAGTTCACCCTGATGGCCAAGCGCATCGGCAAGGACCTGAGCA
ACACCTTCGCCAAGCTGGAGAAGCTGACCATCCTGGCCAAGCGCAAGAGCCTGTTCGACGACAAGGCCGT
GGAGATCGAGGAGCTGACCTACATCATCAAGCAGGACATCAACAGCCTGAACAAGCAGATCGCCCAGCTG
CAGGACTTCGTGCGCGCCAAGGGCAGCCAGAGCGGCCGCCACCTGCAGACCCACAGCAACACCATCGTGG
TGAGCCTGCAGAGCAAGCTGGCCAGCATGAGCAACGACTTCAAGAGCGTGCTGGAGGTGCGCACCGAGAA
CCTGAAGCAGCAGCGCAGCCGCCGCGAGCAGTTCAGCCGCGCCCCCGTGAGCGCCCTGCCCCTGGCCCCC
AACCACCTGGGCGGCGGCGCCGTGGTGCTGGGCGCCGAGAGCCACGCCAGCAAGGACGTGGCCATCGACA
TGATGGACAGCCGCACCAGCCAGCAGCTGCAGCTGATCGACGAGCAGGACAGCTACATCCAGAGCCGCGC
CGACACCATGCAGAACATCGAGAGCACCATCGTGGAGCTGGGCAGCATCTTCCAGCAGCTGGCCCACATG
GTGAAGGAGCAGGAGGAGACCATCCAGCGCATCGACGAGAACGTGCTGGGCGCCCAGCTGGACGTGGAGG
CCGCCCACAGCGAGATCCTGAAGTACTTCCAGAGCGTGACCAGCAACCGCTGGCTGATGGTGAAGATCTT
CCTGATCCTGATCGTGTTCTTCATCATCTTCGTGGTGTTCCTGGCCCGGGATCCACCGGTAGGAGGAAGC
GGAGGAAGCGCTGTGAGCAAGGGCGAGGAGCTGTTCACCGGGGTGGTGCCCATCCTGGTCGAGCTGGACG
GCGACGTAAACGGCCACAAGTTCAGCGTGTCCGGCGAGGGCGAGGGCGATGCCACCTACGGCAAGCTGAC
CCTGAAGTTCATCTGCACCACCGGCAAGCTGCCCGTGCCCTGGCCCACCCTCGTGACCACCCTGACCTAC
GGCGTGCAGTGCTTCAGCCGCTACCCCGACCACATGAAGCAGCACGACTTCTTCAAGTCCGCCATGCCCG
AAGGCTACGTCCAGGAGCGCACCATCTTCTTCAAGGACGACGGCAACTACAAGACCCGCGCCGAGGTGAA
GTTCGAGGGCGACACCCTGGTGAACCGCATCGAGCTGAAGGGCATCGACTTCAAGGAGGACGGCAACATC
CTGGGGCACAAGCTGGAGTACAACTACAACAGCCACAACGTCTATATCATGGCCGACAAGCAGAAGAACG
GCATCAAGGTGAACTTCAAGATCCGCCACAACATCGAGGACGGCAGCGTGCAGCTCGCCGACCACTACCA
GCAGAACACCCCCATCGGCGACGGCCCCGTGCTGCTGCCCGACAACCACTACCTGAGCACCCAGTCCGCC
CTGAGCAAAGACCCCAACGAGAAGCGCGATCACATGGTCCTGCTGGAGTTCGTGACCGCCGCCGGGATCA
CTCTCGGCATGGACGAGCTGTACAAGTAAAGCGGCCGCGACTCTAGATCATAATCAGCCATACCACATTT
GTAGAGGTTTTACTTGCTTTAAAAAACCTCCCACACCTCCCCCTGAACCTGAAACATAAAATGAATGCAA
TTGTTGTTGTTAACTTGTTTATTGCAGCTTATAATGGTTACAAATAAAGCAATAGCATCACAAATTTCAC
AAATAAAGCATTTTTTTCACTGCATTCTAGTTGTGGTTTGTCCAAACTCATCAATGTATCTTAAGGCGTA
AATTGTAAGCGTTAATATTTTGTTAAAATTCGCGTTAAATTTTTGTTAAATCAGCTCATTTTTTAACCAA
TAGGCCGAAATCGGCAAAATCCCTTATAAATCAAAAGAATAGACCGAGATAGGGT
[37 nt withheld, positions 2646-2682]
AAAGAACGTGGACTCCAACGTCAAAGG
[49 nt withheld, positions 2710-2758]
T
[91 nt withheld, positions 2760-2850]
G
[124 nt withheld, positions 2852-2975]
CAGGTGGCACTTTTCGGGGAAATGTGCGCGGAACCCCTATTTGTTTATTTTTCTAAATACATTCAAATAT
GTATCCGCTCATGAGACAATAACCCTGATAAATGCTTCAATAATATTGAAAAAGGAAGAGTCCTGAGGCG
GAAAGAACCAGCTGTGGAATGTGTGTCAGTTAGGGTGTGGAAAGTCCCCAGGCTCCCCAGCAGGCAGAAG
TATGCAAAGCATGCATCTCAATTAGTCAGCAACCAGGTGTGGAAAGTCCCCAGGCTCCCCAGCAGGCAGA
AGTATGCAAAGCATGCATCTCAATTAGTCAGCAACCATAGTCCCGCCCCTAACTCCGCCCATCCCGCCCC
TAACTCCGCCCAGTTCCGCCCATTCTCCGCCCCATGGCTGACTAATTTTTTTTATTTATGCAGAGGCCGA
GGCCGCCTCGGCCTCTGAGCTATTCCAGAAGTAGTGAGGAGGCTTTTTTGGAGGCCTAGGCTTTTGCAAA
GATCGATCAAGAGACAGGATGAGGATCGTTTCGCATGATTGAACAAGATGGATTGCACGCAGGTTCTCCG
GCCGCTTGGGTGGAGAGGCTATTCGGCTATGACTGGGCACAACAGACAATCGGCTGCTCTGATGCCGCCG
TGTTCCGGCTGTCAGCGCAGGGGCGCCCGGTTCTTTTTGTCAAGACCGACCTGTCCGGTGCCCTGAATGA
ACTGCAAGACGAGGCAGCGCGGCTATCGTGGCTGGCCACGACGGGCGTTCCTTGCGCAGCTGTGCTCGAC
GTTGTCACTGAAGCGGGAAGGGACTGGCTGCTATTGGGCGAAGTGCCGGGGCAGGATCTCCTGTCATCTC
ACCTTGCTCCTGCCGAGAAAGTATCCATCATGGCTGATGCAATGCGGCGGCTGCATACGCTTGATCCGGC
TACCTGCCCATTCGACCACCAAGCGAAACATCGCATCGAGCGAGCACGTACTCGGATGGAAGCCGGTCTT
GTCGATCAGGATGATCTGGACGAAGAGCATCAGGGGCTCGCGCCAGCCGAACTGTTCGCCAGGCTCAAGG
CGAGCATGCCCGACGGCGAGGATCTCGTCGTGACCCATGGCGATGCCTGCTTGCCGAATATCATGGTGGA
AAATGGCCGCTTTTCTGGATTCATCGACTGTGGCCGGCTGGGTGTGGCGGACCGCTATCAGGACATAGCG
TTGGCTACCCGTGATATTGCTGAAGAGCTTGGCGGCGAATGGGCTGACCGCTTCCTCGTGCTTTACGGTA
TCGCCGCTCCCGATTCGCAGCGCATCGCCTTCTATCGCCTTCTTGACGAGTTCTTCTGAGCGGGACTCTG
GGGTTCGAAATGACCGACCAAGCGACGCCCAACCTGCCATCACGAGATTTCGATTCCACCGCCGCCTTCT
ATGAAAGGTTGGGCTTCGGAATCGTTTTCCGGGACGCCGGCTGGATGATCCTCCAGCGCGGGGATCTCAT
GCTGGAGTTCTTCGCCCACCCTAGGGGGAGGCTAACTGAAACACGGAAGGAGACAATACCGGAAGGAACC
CGCGCTATGACGGCAATAAAAAGACAGAATAAAACGCACGGTGTTGGGTCGTTTGTTCATAAACGCGGGG
TTCGGTCCCAGGGCTGGCACTCTGTCGATACCCCACCGAGACCCCATTGGGGCCAATACGCCCGCGTTTC
TTCCTTTTCCCCACCCCACCCCCCAAGTTCGGGTGAAGGCCCAGGGCTCGCAGCCAACGTCGGGGCGGCA
GGCCCTGCCATAGCCTCAGGTTACTCATATATACTTTAGATTGATTTAAAACTTCATTTTTAATTTAAAA
GGATCTAGGTGAAGATCCTTTTTGATAATCTCATGACCAAAATCCCTTAACGTGAGTTTTCGTTCCACTG
AGCGTCAGACCCCGTAGAAAAGATCAAAGGATCTTCTTGAGATCCTTTTTTTCTGCGCGTAATCTGCTGC
TTGCAAACAAAAAAACCACCGCTACCAGCGGTGGTTTGTTTGCCGGATCAAGAGCTACCAACTCTTTTTC
CGAAGGTAACTGGCTTCAGCAGAGCGCAGATACCAAATACTGTTCTTCTAGTGTAGCCGTAGTTAGGCCA
CCACTTCAAGAACTCTGTAGCACCGCCTACATACCTCGCTCTGCTAATCCTGTTACCAGTGGCTGCTGCC
AGTGGCGATAAGTCGTGTCTTACCGGGTTGGACTCAAGACGATAGTTACCGGATAAGGCGCAGCGGTCGG
GCTGAACGGGGGGTTCGTGCACACAGCCCAGCTTGGAGCGAACGACCTACACCGAACTGAGATACCTACA
GCGTGAGCTATGAGAAAGCGCCACGCTTCCCGAAGGGAGAAAGGCGGACAGGTATCCGGTAAGCGGCAGG
GTCGGAACAGGAGAGCGCACGAGGGAGCTTCCAGGGGGAAACGCCTGGTATCTTTATAGTCCTGTCGGGT
TTCGCCACCTCTGACTTGAGCGTCGATTTTTGTGATGCTCGTCAGGGGGGCGGAGCCTATGGAAAAACGC
CAGCAACGCGGCCTTTTTACGGTTCCTGGCCTTTTGCTGGCCTTTTGCTCACATGTTCTTTCCTGCGTTA
TCCCCTGATTCTGTGGATAACCGTATTACCGCCATGCATTAGTTATTAATAGTAATCAAT
Features (pLannotate 1.2.2; 16 found; start..end, strand, type, name):
     40..343     +  enhancer       CMV enhancer: human cytomegalovirus immediate early enhancer
    344..547     +  promoter       CMV promoter: human cytomegalovirus (CMV) immediate early promoter
    570..613     +  misc_feature   MCS (fragment): multiple cloning site
    614..1516    +  CDS            STX5 (fragment): STX5_HUMAN - Also known as STX5A. Experimental evidence at protein level: Swiss-Prot protein existence level 1. Mediates endoplasmic reticulum to Golgi transport. Together with p115/USO1 and GM130/GOLGA2, involved in vesicle tethering and fusion at the cis-Golgi membrane to maintain the stacked and inter- connected structure of the Golgi apparatus. From Homo sapiens (Human).
   1553..2269    +  CDS            EGFP: the original enhanced GFP (Yang et al., 1996) mammalian codon-optimized
   2286..2369    +  CDS            large T antigen (fragment): large T antigen from SV40 (simian virus 40)
   2392..2513    +  polyA_signal   SV40 poly(A) signal: SV40 polyadenylation signal
   2547..2975    -  rep_origin     f1 ori (sequence partly withheld): f1 bacteriophage origin of replication; arrow indicates direction of (+) strand synthesis
   3002..3106    +  promoter       AmpR promoter: bla
   3108..3465    +  promoter       SV40 promoter: SV40 enhancer and early promoter
   3500..4294    +  CDS            NeoR/KanR: aminoglycoside phosphotransferase from Tn5; aph(3')-II (or nptII); confers resistance to neomycin, kanamycin, and G418 (Geneticin®)
   4315..4467    +  CDS            ble (fragment): BLE_KLEPN - Experimental evidence at protein level: Swiss-Prot protein existence level 1. Binding protein with a strong affinity to the bleomycin family of antibiotics. Binds to CL990; an antimitotic-antibiotic compound. From Klebsiella pneumoniae.
   4526..4573    +  polyA_signal   HSV TK poly(A) signal: herpes simplex virus thymidine kinase polyadenylation signal (Cole and Stacy, 1985)
   4664..4680    -  polyA_signal   bGH poly(A) signal (fragment): bovine growth hormone polyadenylation signal
   4902..5490    +  rep_origin     ori: high-copy-number ColE1/pMB1/pBR322/pUC origin of replication
   5605..5625    +  enhancer       CMV enhancer (fragment): human cytomegalovirus immediate early enhancer
