[The description below was written by a language model from this plasmid's Addgene catalogue record and pLannotate feature annotations shown in this document.]
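Description:
Stx5S-GFP is a mammalian expression plasmid built on the Clontech pEGFP-N1 backbone that produces the short isoform of human syntaxin 5 (STX5) fused at its C terminus to EGFP. The insert lacks amino acids 1–54 of the full-length protein, so translation corresponds to the product of the downstream start site that naturally gives rise to the short form. It was cloned between the EcoRI and BamHI sites of the multiple cloning site, placing the STX5 coding region directly upstream of and in frame with the mammalian codon-optimized EGFP. Transcription is driven by the human cytomegalovirus immediate early enhancer and promoter and terminated by the SV40 polyadenylation signal.

The plasmid replicates in E. coli at high copy from a ColE1/pUC-type origin and also carries an f1 phage origin for single-stranded DNA production. A single NeoR/KanR (Tn5 aminoglycoside phosphotransferase) gene serves both hosts: a bacterial bla-type promoter drives kanamycin resistance in bacteria, while the SV40 enhancer/early promoter and an HSV TK polyadenylation signal allow G418 selection of stably transfected mammalian cells. The short fragments annotated as large T antigen, ble and bGH poly(A) are most likely incidental matches to backbone sequence rather than functional elements.

Syntaxin 5 is a SNARE protein involved in ER-to-Golgi transport and in maintaining Golgi structure. This construct allows the short isoform to be expressed on its own and visualized by fluorescence in live or fixed cells. The associated publication concerns a congenital disorder of glycosylation caused by a start-site-specific STX5 variant, which suggests use in isoform-specific studies of localization and trafficking.
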