Addgene plasmid #209847: Stx5S-GFP
Purpose: Expresses Stx5S-GFP in mammalian cells
Depositing lab: Geert van den Bogaart. Publication: Congenital disorder of glycosylation caused by starting site-specific variant in syntaxin-5. Linders PTA, Gerretsen ECF, Ashikov A, Vals MA, de Boer R, Revelo NH, Arts R, Baerenfaenger M, Zijlstra F, Huijben K, Raymond K, Muru K, Fjodorova O, Pajusalu S, Ounap K, Ter Beest M, Lefeber D, van den Bogaart G. Nat Commun. 2021 Oct 28;12(1):6227. doi: 10.1038/s41467-021-26534-y. PubMed 34711829.
Backbone
  Vector backbone: pEGFP-N1
  Backbone manufacturer: Clontech
  Vector type: Mammalian Expression
Growth in bacteria
  Bacterial resistance: Kanamycin, 50 μg/mL
  Growth temperature: 37°C
  Growth strain: DH5alpha
  Copy number: High Copy
Gene/Insert
  Gene/Insert name: STX5 (alt name: Syntaxin 5)
  Species: H. sapiens (human)
  Mutation: Lacks amino acids 1-54, encodes short isoform of Stx5
  GenBank ID: NM_003164.5
  Entrez Gene: STX5 (a.k.a. CDG2AA, SED5, STX5A)
  Promoter: CMV
  Tag / fusion protein: eGFP (C terminal on insert)
  Cloning method: Restriction Enzyme; 5′ cloning site EcoRI (unknown if destroyed); 3′ cloning site BamHI (unknown if destroyed)
  Sequencing primers: 5′ TAACAACTCCGCCCCATT; 3′ GTCCAGCTCGACCAGGATGGG
Terms and licenses: Academic/Nonprofit Terms; Industry Terms: Not Available to Industry
How to cite: Stx5S-GFP was a gift from Geert van den Bogaart (Addgene plasmid # 209847 ; http://n2t.net/addgene:209847 ; RRID:Addgene_209847)
